Addgene plasmid #75665: IRAK4 gRNA (BRDN0001147550)
Purpose: 3rd generation lentiviral gRNA plasmid targeting human IRAK4
Depositing lab: John Doench & David Root. Depositing organization: Broad Institute. Publication: Optimized sgRNA design to maximize activity and minimize off-target effects of CRISPR-Cas9. Doench JG, Fusi N, Sullender M, Hegde M, Vaimberg EW, Donovan KF, Smith I, Tothova Z, Wilen C, Orchard R, Virgin HW, Listgarten J, Root DE. Nat Biotechnol. 2016 Jan 18. doi: 10.1038/nbt.3437. PubMed 26780180.
Backbone
  Vector backbone: lentiGuide-Puro
  Backbone manufacturer: Zhang Lab (Addgene plasmid # 52963)
  Vector type: Mammalian Expression, Lentiviral, CRISPR
  Selectable markers: Puromycin
Growth in bacteria
  Bacterial resistance: Ampicillin, 100 μg/mL
  Growth temperature: 37°C
  Growth strain: DH5alpha
  Copy number: High Copy
Gene/Insert
  Gene/Insert name: IRAK4 (alt names: IRAK4; NM_001114182.2)
  gRNA/shRNA sequence: TGTAAACATATACTAAGCAG
  Species: H. sapiens (human)
  Entrez Gene: IRAK4 (a.k.a. IMD67, IPD1, IRAK-4, NY-REN-64, REN64)
  Promoter: hU6
  Cloning method: Unknown
  Sequencing primers: 5′ U6-F; 3′ pS2-R
Terms and licenses: Academic/Nonprofit Terms; Industry Terms: Not Available to Industry
Depositor comments: The gRNA was designed to target the following Genbank reference sequence(s): NM_001114182.2,NM_001145256.1,NM_001145257.1,NM_001145258.1,NM_016123.3. Note that this plasmid does NOT contain Cas9. It should be used in conjunction with lentiCas9-Blast (Addgene #52962) or otherwise with cell lines already expressing Cas9. Browse the full kinome gRNA library at http://www.addgene.org/pooled-library/broadgpp-human-kinome/ or visit http://www.broadinstitute.org/rnai/public/ for detailed protocols and information.
How to cite: IRAK4 gRNA (BRDN0001147550) was a gift from John Doench & David Root (Addgene plasmid # 75665 ; http://n2t.net/addgene:75665 ; RRID:Addgene_75665)
