[The description below was written by a language model from this plasmid's Addgene catalogue record and pLannotate feature annotations shown in this document.]
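Description:
IRAK4 gRNA (BRDN0001147550) is a third-generation lentiviral CRISPR guide plasmid built on the lentiGuide-Puro backbone, carrying a single guide RNA directed against human IRAK4. The guide was designed to match several IRAK4 reference transcripts and belongs to a human kinome gRNA collection. In bacteria the 8.3 kb plasmid is maintained through a high-copy ColE1/pUC-type origin and selected with ampicillin via the β-lactamase gene. An f1 origin, an SV40 origin and leftover lac, T3 and T7 cloning-vector elements are also annotated in the backbone.

The transfer cassette is framed by an RSV promoter fused to a truncated HIV-1 5' LTR, which makes genomic RNA production Tat-independent, and a self-inactivating ΔU3 3' LTR followed by an SV40 polyadenylation signal. Between them lie the Ψ packaging signal with an adjoining gag fragment, the Rev response element for Rev-dependent nuclear export, and a cPPT/CTS that aids nuclear import of the reverse-transcribed genome. The payload has two units. A human U6 RNA polymerase III promoter drives the IRAK4-specific spacer joined to the Streptococcus pyogenes gRNA scaffold. Separately, an EF-1α core promoter with its intron A expresses puromycin N-acetyltransferase for selecting transduced mammalian cells, with a WPRE downstream to enhance transcript expression.

The plasmid does not encode Cas9, so it is meant to be used with a separate Cas9 lentivector or in cells that already express Cas9. In that setting, it supports Cas9-directed cutting of IRAK4 for knockout or loss-of-function studies.
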