Features (pLannotate 1.2.2; 29 found; start..end, strand, type, name):
     14..80      +  CDS            small t antigen (fragment): SV40 (simian virus 40) small t antigen
    106..317     +  promoter       EF-1α core promoter: core promoter for human elongation factor EF-1α
    318..1256    +  intron         EF-1α intron A: intron upstream of the start codon of human EF-1α
   1278..1877    +  CDS            PuroR (fragment): puromycin N-acetyltransferase; pac from Streptomyces; confers resistance to puromycin
   1893..2481    +  misc_feature   WPRE: woodchuck hepatitis virus posttranscriptional regulatory element
   2532..2551    +  misc_feature   cPPT/CTS (fragment): central polypurine tract and central termination sequence of HIV-1
   2553..2786    +  LTR            3' LTR (ΔU3): self-inactivating 3' long terminal repeat (LTR) from HIV-1
   2864..2985    +  polyA_signal   SV40 poly(A) signal: SV40 polyadenylation signal
   3025..3160    +  rep_origin     SV40 ori: SV40 origin of replication
   3181..3199    -  promoter       T7 promoter: promoter for bacteriophage T7 RNA polymerase
   3207..3362    +  CDS            lacZα (fragment): LacZα fragment of β-galactosidase; lacZ fragment
   3367..3795    +  rep_origin     f1 ori (sequence partly withheld): f1 bacteriophage origin of replication; arrow indicates direction of (+) strand synthesis
   3848..3952    +  promoter       AmpR promoter: bla
   3953..4813    +  CDS            AmpR: β-lactamase; bla; confers resistance to ampicillin, carbenicillin, and related antibiotics
   4984..5572    +  rep_origin     ori: high-copy-number ColE1/pMB1/pBR322/pUC origin of replication
   5755..5847    +  CDS            lacI (fragment): lac repressor; lacI; The lac repressor binds to the lac operator to inhibit transcription in E. coli. This inhibition can be relieved by adding lactose or isopropyl-β-D-thiogalactopyranoside (IPTG).
   5860..5881    +  protein_bind   CAP binding site: CAP binding activates transcription in the presence of cAMP. E. coli catabolite activator protein
   5896..5926    +  promoter       lac promoter: promoter for the E. coli lac operon
   5934..5950    +  protein_bind   lac operator: The lac repressor binds to the lac operator to inhibit transcription in E. coli. This inhibition can be relieved by adding lactose or isopropyl-β-D-thiogalactopyranoside (IPTG). lac repressor encoded by lacI
   5995..6013    +  promoter       T3 promoter: promoter for bacteriophage T3 RNA polymerase
   6041..6267    +  promoter       RSV promoter: Rous sarcoma virus enhancer/promoter
   6268..6448    +  LTR            5' LTR (truncated): truncated 5' long terminal repeat (LTR) from HIV-1
   6495..6620    +  misc_feature   HIV-1 Ψ: packaging signal of human immunodeficiency virus type 1
   6604..6967    +  CDS            HIV-1 gag (fragment): gag protein from human immunodeficiency virus 1; gag
   7113..7346    +  misc_feature   RRE: The Rev response element (RRE) of HIV-1 allows for Rev-dependent mRNA export from the nucleus to the cytoplasm.
   7723..7749    +  CDS            Rev (fragment): human immunodeficiency virus 1 (HIV-1) Rev protein; rev; enhances nuclear export of unspliced and incompletely spliced viral mRNAs
   7753..7993    +  promoter       U6 promoter: RNA polymerase III promoter for human U6 snRNA
   8023..8098    +  misc_RNA       gRNA scaffold: guide RNA scaffold for the Streptococcus pyogenes CRISPR/Cas9 system
   8154..8271    +  misc_feature   cPPT/CTS: central polypurine tract and central termination sequence of HIV-1
>Addgene plasmid #75665 | IRAK4 gRNA (BRDN0001147550) | addgene full sequence | sequence record 184324 | Addgene Assembled Sequence
CCCGGGTGCAAAGATGGATAAAGTTTTAAACAGAGAGGAATCTTTGCAGCTAATGGACCTTCTAGGTCTT
GAAAGGAGTGGGAATTGGCTCCGGTGCCCGTCAGTGGGCAGAGCGCACATCGCCCACAGTCCCCGAGAAG
TTGGGGGGAGGGGTCGGCAATTGATCCGGTGCCTAGAGAAGGTGGCGCGGGGTAAACTGGGAAAGTGATG
TCGTGTACTGGCTCCGCCTTTTTCCCGAGGGTGGGGGAGAACCGTATATAAGTGCAGTAGTCGCCGTGAA
CGTTCTTTTTCGCAACGGGTTTGCCGCCAGAACACAGGTAAGTGCCGTGTGTGGTTCCCGCGGGCCTGGC
CTCTTTACGGGTTATGGCCCTTGCGTGCCTTGAATTACTTCCACCTGGCTGCAGTACGTGATTCTTGATC
CCGAGCTTCGGGTTGGAAGTGGGTGGGAGAGTTCGAGGCCTTGCGCTTAAGGAGCCCCTTCGCCTCGTGC
TTGAGTTGAGGCCTGGCCTGGGCGCTGGGGCCGCCGCGTGCGAATCTGGTGGCACCTTCGCGCCTGTCTC
GCTGCTTTCGATAAGTCTCTAGCCATTTAAAATTTTTGATGACCTGCTGCGACGCTTTTTTTCTGGCAAG
ATAGTCTTGTAAATGCGGGCCAAGATCTGCACACTGGTATTTCGGTTTTTGGGGCCGCGGGCGGCGACGG
GGCCCGTGCGTCCCAGCGCACATGTTCGGCGAGGCGGGGCCTGCGAGCGCGGCCACCGAGAATCGGACGG
GGGTAGTCTCAAGCTGGCCGGCCTGCTCTGGTGCCTGGCCTCGCGCCGCCGTGTATCGCCCCGCCCTGGG
CGGCAAGGCTGGCCCGGTCGGCACCAGTTGCGTGAGCGGAAAGATGGCCGCTTCCCGGCCCTGCTGCAGG
GAGCTCAAAATGGAGGACGCGGCGCTCGGGAGAGCGGGCGGGTGAGTCACCCACACAAAGGAAAAGGGCC
TTTCCGTCCTCAGCCGTCGCTTCATGTGACTCCACGGAGTACCGGGCGCCGTCCAGGCACCTCGATTAGT
TCTCGAGCTTTTGGAGTACGTCGTCTTTAGGTTGGGGGGAGGGGTTTTATGCGATGGAGTTTCCCCACAC
TGAGTGGGTGGAGACTGAAGTTAGGCCAGCTTGGCACTTGATGTAATTCTCCTTGGAATTTGCCCTTTTT
GAGTTTGGATCTTGGTTCATTCTCAAGCCTCAGACAGTGGTTCAAAGTTTTTTTCTTCCATTTCAGGTGT
CGTGACGTACGGCCACCATGACCGAGTACAAGCCCACGGTGCGCCTCGCCACCCGCGACGACGTCCCCAG
GGCCGTACGCACCCTCGCCGCCGCGTTCGCCGACTACCCCGCCACGCGCCACACCGTCGATCCGGACCGC
CACATCGAGCGGGTCACCGAGCTGCAAGAACTCTTCCTCACGCGCGTCGGGCTCGACATCGGCAAGGTGT
GGGTCGCGGACGACGGCGCCGCCGTGGCGGTCTGGACCACGCCGGAGAGCGTCGAAGCGGGGGCGGTGTT
CGCCGAGATCGGCCCGCGCATGGCCGAGTTGAGCGGTTCCCGGCTGGCCGCGCAGCAACAGATGGAAGGC
CTCCTGGCGCCGCACCGGCCCAAGGAGCCCGCGTGGTTCCTGGCCACCGTCGGAGTCTCGCCCGACCACC
AGGGCAAGGGTCTGGGCAGCGCCGTCGTGCTCCCCGGAGTGGAGGCGGCCGAGCGCGCCGGGGTGCCCGC
CTTCCTGGAGACCTCCGCGCCCCGCAACCTCCCCTTCTACGAGCGGCTCGGCTTCACCGTCACCGCCGAC
GTCGAGGTGCCCGAAGGACCGCGCACCTGGTGCATGACCCGCAAGCCCGGTGCCTGAACGCGTTAAGTCG
ACAATCAACCTCTGGATTACAAAATTTGTGAAAGATTGACTGGTATTCTTAACTATGTTGCTCCTTTTAC
GCTATGTGGATACGCTGCTTTAATGCCTTTGTATCATGCTATTGCTTCCCGTATGGCTTTCATTTTCTCC
TCCTTGTATAAATCCTGGTTGCTGTCTCTTTATGAGGAGTTGTGGCCCGTTGTCAGGCAACGTGGCGTGG
TGTGCACTGTGTTTGCTGACGCAACCCCCACTGGTTGGGGCATTGCCACCACCTGTCAGCTCCTTTCCGG
GACTTTCGCTTTCCCCCTCCCTATTGCCACGGCGGAACTCATCGCCGCCTGCCTTGCCCGCTGCTGGACA
GGGGCTCGGCTGTTGGGCACTGACAATTCCGTGGTGTTGTCGGGGAAATCATCGTCCTTTCCTTGGCTGC
TCGCCTGTGTTGCCACCTGGATTCTGCGCGGGACGTCCTTCTGCTACGTCCCTTCGGCCCTCAATCCAGC
GGACCTTCCTTCCCGCGGCCTGCTGCCGGCTCTGCGGCCTCTTCCGCGTCTTCGCCTTCGCCCTCAGACG
AGTCGGATCTCCCTTTGGGCCGCCTCCCCGCGTCGACTTTAAGACCAATGACTTACAAGGCAGCTGTAGA
TCTTAGCCACTTTTTAAAAGAAAAGGGGGGACTGGAAGGGCTAATTCACTCCCAACGAAGACAAGATCTG
CTTTTTGCTTGTACTGGGTCTCTCTGGTTAGACCAGATCTGAGCCTGGGAGCTCTCTGGCTAACTAGGGA
ACCCACTGCTTAAGCCTCAATAAAGCTTGCCTTGAGTGCTTCAAGTAGTGTGTGCCCGTCTGTTGTGTGA
CTCTGGTAACTAGAGATCCCTCAGACCCTTTTAGTCAGTGTGGAAAATCTCTAGCAGTACGTATAGTAGT
TCATGTCATCTTATTATTCAGTATTTATAACTTGCAAAGAAATGAATATCAGAGAGTGAGAGGAACTTGT
TTATTGCAGCTTATAATGGTTACAAATAAAGCAATAGCATCACAAATTTCACAAATAAAGCATTTTTTTC
ACTGCATTCTAGTTGTGGTTTGTCCAAACTCATCAATGTATCTTATCATGTCTGGCTCTAGCTATCCCGC
CCCTAACTCCGCCCATCCCGCCCCTAACTCCGCCCAGTTCCGCCCATTCTCCGCCCCATGGCTGACTAAT
TTTTTTTATTTATGCAGAGGCCGAGGCCGCCTCGGCCTCTGAGCTATTCCAGAAGTAGTGAGGAGGCTTT
TTTGGAGGCCTAGGGACGTACCCAATTCGCCCTATAGTGAGTCGTATTACGCGCGCTCACTGGCCGTCGT
TTTACAACGTCGTGACTGGGAAAACCCTGGCGTTACCCAACTTAATCGCCTTGCAGCACATCCCCCTTTC
GCCAGCTGGCGTAATAGCGAAGAGGCCCGCACCGATCGCCCTTCCCAACAGTTGCGCAGCCTGAATGGCG
AATGGG
[124 nt withheld, positions 3367-3490]
C
[91 nt withheld, positions 3492-3582]
A
[49 nt withheld, positions 3584-3632]
CCTTTGACGTTGGAGTCCACGTTCTTT
[37 nt withheld, positions 3660-3696]
ACCCTATCTCGGTCTATTCTTTTGATTTATAAGGGATTTTGCCGATTTCGGCCTATTGGTTAAAAAATGA
GCTGATTTAACAAAAATTTAACGCGAATTTTAACAAAATATTAACGCTTACAATTTAGGTGGCACTTTTC
GGGGAAATGTGCGCGGAACCCCTATTTGTTTATTTTTCTAAATACATTCAAATATGTATCCGCTCATGAG
ACAATAACCCTGATAAATGCTTCAATAATATTGAAAAAGGAAGAGTATGAGTATTCAACATTTCCGTGTC
GCCCTTATTCCCTTTTTTGCGGCATTTTGCCTTCCTGTTTTTGCTCACCCAGAAACGCTGGTGAAAGTAA
AAGATGCTGAAGATCAGTTGGGTGCACGAGTGGGTTACATCGAACTGGATCTCAACAGCGGTAAGATCCT
TGAGAGTTTTCGCCCCGAAGAACGTTTTCCAATGATGAGCACTTTTAAAGTTCTGCTATGTGGCGCGGTA
TTATCCCGTATTGACGCCGGGCAAGAGCAACTCGGTCGCCGCATACACTATTCTCAGAATGACTTGGTTG
AGTACTCACCAGTCACAGAAAAGCATCTTACGGATGGCATGACAGTAAGAGAATTATGCAGTGCTGCCAT
AACCATGAGTGATAACACTGCGGCCAACTTACTTCTGACAACGATCGGAGGACCGAAGGAGCTAACCGCT
TTTTTGCACAACATGGGGGATCATGTAACTCGCCTTGATCGTTGGGAACCGGAGCTGAATGAAGCCATAC
CAAACGACGAGCGTGACACCACGATGCCTGTAGCAATGGCAACAACGTTGCGCAAACTATTAACTGGCGA
ACTACTTACTCTAGCTTCCCGGCAACAATTAATAGACTGGATGGAGGCGGATAAAGTTGCAGGACCACTT
CTGCGCTCGGCCCTTCCGGCTGGCTGGTTTATTGCTGATAAATCTGGAGCCGGTGAGCGTGGGTCTCGCG
GTATCATTGCAGCACTGGGGCCAGATGGTAAGCCCTCCCGTATCGTAGTTATCTACACGACGGGGAGTCA
GGCAACTATGGATGAACGAAATAGACAGATCGCTGAGATAGGTGCCTCACTGATTAAGCATTGGTAACTG
TCAGACCAAGTTTACTCATATATACTTTAGATTGATTTAAAACTTCATTTTTAATTTAAAAGGATCTAGG
TGAAGATCCTTTTTGATAATCTCATGACCAAAATCCCTTAACGTGAGTTTTCGTTCCACTGAGCGTCAGA
CCCCGTAGAAAAGATCAAAGGATCTTCTTGAGATCCTTTTTTTCTGCGCGTAATCTGCTGCTTGCAAACA
AAAAAACCACCGCTACCAGCGGTGGTTTGTTTGCCGGATCAAGAGCTACCAACTCTTTTTCCGAAGGTAA
CTGGCTTCAGCAGAGCGCAGATACCAAATACTGTTCTTCTAGTGTAGCCGTAGTTAGGCCACCACTTCAA
GAACTCTGTAGCACCGCCTACATACCTCGCTCTGCTAATCCTGTTACCAGTGGCTGCTGCCAGTGGCGAT
AAGTCGTGTCTTACCGGGTTGGACTCAAGACGATAGTTACCGGATAAGGCGCAGCGGTCGGGCTGAACGG
GGGGTTCGTGCACACAGCCCAGCTTGGAGCGAACGACCTACACCGAACTGAGATACCTACAGCGTGAGCT
ATGAGAAAGCGCCACGCTTCCCGAAGGGAGAAAGGCGGACAGGTATCCGGTAAGCGGCAGGGTCGGAACA
GGAGAGCGCACGAGGGAGCTTCCAGGGGGAAACGCCTGGTATCTTTATAGTCCTGTCGGGTTTCGCCACC
TCTGACTTGAGCGTCGATTTTTGTGATGCTCGTCAGGGGGGCGGAGCCTATGGAAAAACGCCAGCAACGC
GGCCTTTTTACGGTTCCTGGCCTTTTGCTGGCCTTTTGCTCACATGTTCTTTCCTGCGTTATCCCCTGAT
TCTGTGGATAACCGTATTACCGCCTTTGAGTGAGCTGATACCGCTCGCCGCAGCCGAACGACCGAGCGCA
GCGAGTCAGTGAGCGAGGAAGCGGAAGAGCGCCCAATACGCAAACCGCCTCTCCCCGCGCGTTGGCCGAT
TCATTAATGCAGCTGGCACGACAGGTTTCCCGACTGGAAAGCGGGCAGTGAGCGCAACGCAATTAATGTG
AGTTAGCTCACTCATTAGGCACCCCAGGCTTTACACTTTATGCTTCCGGCTCGTATGTTGTGTGGAATTG
TGAGCGGATAACAATTTCACACAGGAAACAGCTATGACCATGATTACGCCAAGCGCGCAATTAACCCTCA
CTAAAGGGAACAAAAGCTGGAGCTGCAAGCTTAATGTAGTCTTATGCAATACTCTTGTAGTCTTGCAACA
TGGTAACGATGAGTTAGCAACATGCCTTACAAGGAGAGAAAAAGCACCGTGCATGCCGATTGGTGGAAGT
AAGGTGGTACGATCGTGCCTTATTAGGAAGGCAACAGACGGGTCTGACATGGATTGGACGAACCACTGAA
TTGCCGCATTGCAGAGATATTGTATTTAAGTGCCTAGCTCGATACATAAACGGGTCTCTCTGGTTAGACC
AGATCTGAGCCTGGGAGCTCTCTGGCTAACTAGGGAACCCACTGCTTAAGCCTCAATAAAGCTTGCCTTG
AGTGCTTCAAGTAGTGTGTGCCCGTCTGTTGTGTGACTCTGGTAACTAGAGATCCCTCAGACCCTTTTAG
TCAGTGTGGAAAATCTCTAGCAGTGGCGCCCGAACAGGGACTTGAAAGCGAAAGGGAAACCAGAGGAGCT
CTCTCGACGCAGGACTCGGCTTGCTGAAGCGCGCACGGCAAGAGGCGAGGGGCGGCGACTGGTGAGTACG
CCAAAAATTTTGACTAGCGGAGGCTAGAAGGAGAGAGATGGGTGCGAGAGCGTCAGTATTAAGCGGGGGA
GAATTAGATCGCGATGGGAAAAAATTCGGTTAAGGCCAGGGGGAAAGAAAAAATATAAATTAAAACATAT
AGTATGGGCAAGCAGGGAGCTAGAACGATTCGCAGTTAATCCTGGCCTGTTAGAAACATCAGAAGGCTGT
AGACAAATACTGGGACAGCTACAACCATCCCTTCAGACAGGATCAGAAGAACTTAGATCATTATATAATA
CAGTAGCAACCCTCTATTGTGTGCATCAAAGGATAGAGATAAAAGACACCAAGGAAGCTTTAGACAAGAT
AGAGGAAGAGCAAAACAAAAGTAAGACCACCGCACAGCAAGCGGCCGCTGATCTTCAGACCTGGAGGAGG
AGATATGAGGGACAATTGGAGAAGTGAATTATATAAATATAAAGTAGTAAAAATTGAACCATTAGGAGTA
GCACCCACCAAGGCAAAGAGAAGAGTGGTGCAGAGAGAAAAAAGAGCAGTGGGAATAGGAGCTTTGTTCC
TTGGGTTCTTGGGAGCAGCAGGAAGCACTATGGGCGCAGCGTCAATGACGCTGACGGTACAGGCCAGACA
ATTATTGTCTGGTATAGTGCAGCAGCAGAACAATTTGCTGAGGGCTATTGAGGCGCAACAGCATCTGTTG
CAACTCACAGTCTGGGGCATCAAGCAGCTCCAGGCAAGAATCCTGGCTGTGGAAAGATACCTAAAGGATC
AACAGCTCCTGGGGATTTGGGGTTGCTCTGGAAAACTCATTTGCACCACTGCTGTGCCTTGGAATGCTAG
TTGGAGTAATAAATCTCTGGAACAGATTTGGAATCACACGACCTGGATGGAGTGGGACAGAGAAATTAAC
AATTACACAAGCTTAATACACTCCTTAATTGAAGAATCGCAAAACCAGCAAGAAAAGAATGAACAAGAAT
TATTGGAATTAGATAAATGGGCAAGTTTGTGGAATTGGTTTAACATAACAAATTGGCTGTGGTATATAAA
ATTATTCATAATGATAGTAGGAGGCTTGGTAGGTTTAAGAATAGTTTTTGCTGTACTTTCTATAGTGAAT
AGAGTTAGGCAGGGATATTCACCATTATCGTTTCAGACCCACCTCCCAACCCCGAGGGGACCCAGAGAGG
GCCTATTTCCCATGATTCCTTCATATTTGCATATACGATACAAGGCTGTTAGAGAGATAATTAGAATTAA
TTTGACTGTAAACACAAAGATATTAGTACAAAATACGTGACGTAGAAAGTAATAATTTCTTGGGTAGTTT
GCAGTTTTAAAATTATGTTTTAAAATGGACTATCATATGCTTACCGTAACTTGAAAGTATTTCGATTTCT
TGGCTTTATATATCTTGTGGAAAGGACGAAACACCGTGTAAACATATACTAAGCAGGTTTTAGAGCTAGA
AATAGCAAGTTAAAATAAGGCTAGTCCGTTATCAACTTGAAAAAGTGGCACCGAGTCGGTGCTTTTTTAA
GCTTGGCGTAACTAGATCTTGAGACAAATGGCAGTATTCATCCACAATTTTAAAAGAAAAGGGGGGATTG
GGGGGTACAGTGCAGGGGAAAGAATAGTAGACATAATAGCAACAGACATACAAACTAAAGAATTACAAAA
ACAAATTACAAAAATTCAAAATTTTCGGGTTTATTACAGGGACAGCAGAGATCCACTTTGGCGCCGGCTC
GAGGGGG
