>Addgene plasmid #75665 | IRAK4 gRNA (BRDN0001147550) | depositor partial sequence | sequence record 143125 | Target Sequence
TGTAAACATATACTAAGCAG
