>Addgene plasmid #75665 | IRAK4 gRNA (BRDN0001147550) | addgene partial sequence | sequence record 184323 | hU6-F
TACGTGACGTAGAAAGTAATAATTTCTTGGGTAGTTTGCAGTTTTAAAATTATGTTTTAAAATGGACTAT
CATATGCTTACCGTAACTTGAAAGTATTTCGATTTCTTGGCTTTATATATCTTGTGGAAAGGACGAAACA
CCGTGTAAACATATACTAAGCAGGTTTTAGAGCTAGAAATAGCAAGTTAAAATAAGGCTAGTCCGTTATC
AACTTGAAAAAGTGGCACCGAGTCGGTGCTTTTTTAAGCTTGGCGTAACTAGATCTTGAGACAAATGGCA
GTATTCATCCACAATTTTAAAAGAAAAGGGGGGATTGGGGGGTACAGTGCAGGGGAAAGAATAGTAGACA
TAATAGCAACAGACATACAAACTAAAGAATTACAAAAACAAATTACAAAAATTCAAAATTTTCGGGTTTA
TTACAGGGACAGCAGAGATCCACTTTGGCGCCGGCTCGAGGGGGCCCGGGTGCAAAGATGGATAAAGTTT
TAAACAGAGAGGAATCTTTGCAGCTAATGGACCTTCTAGGTCTTGAAAGGAGTGGGAATTGGCTCCGGTG
CCCGTCAGTG
